Addgene plasmid #249568: pMB-pXD80-Eadh2
Purpose: Expresses Eadh2
Depositing lab: Emily Balskus. Depositing organization: Harvard University. Publication: Distinct classes of gut bacterial molybdenum-dependent enzymes produce urolithins. Bae M, Dong X, Avila-Pacheco J, Nguyen QD, Inyama F, Hill-Maini V, Clish CB, Balskus EP. Proc Natl Acad Sci U S A. 2025 Dec 30;122(52):e2501312122. doi: 10.1073/pnas.2501312122. Epub 2025 Dec 24. PubMed 41439715.
Backbone
  Vector backbone: pXD80
  Vector type: Bacterial Expression
Growth in bacteria
  Bacterial resistance: Kanamycin, 50 μg/mL
  Growth temperature: 37°C
  Growth strain: DH5alpha
  Copy number: High Copy
Gene/Insert
  Gene/Insert name: Eadh2
  Species: Gordonibacter urolithinfaciens DSM 27213
  Tag / fusion protein: His6 (N terminal on insert)
Terms and licenses: Academic/Nonprofit Terms; Industry Terms: Not Available to Industry
How to cite: pMB-pXD80-Eadh2 was a gift from Emily Balskus (Addgene plasmid # 249568 ; http://n2t.net/addgene:249568 ; RRID:Addgene_249568)
