[The description below was written by a language model from this plasmid's Addgene catalogue record and pLannotate feature annotations shown in this document.]
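Description:
pMB-pXD80-Eadh2 is a 12.4 kb bacterial expression plasmid built on the pXD80 backbone, carrying the Eadh2 gene from the gut actinobacterium Gordonibacter urolithinfaciens DSM 27213. The backbone is derived from the broad-host-range plasmid RSF1010. The feature table shows the RSF1010 oriV together with the RepA and RepC replication proteins (the latter annotated as a fragment) and mobA, whose product also supplies the RepB primase function, so replication relies on plasmid-encoded factors rather than on host-specific ones. Mobilisation functions are present as well: the RSF1010 oriT with mobA and mobC, plus a separate IncP-type oriT, which would allow conjugative transfer from a donor strain providing the transfer machinery. Selection is by kanamycin through the aphA-3 aminoglycoside phosphotransferase. Short remnants of a gentamicin resistance gene, an integron Pc promoter, lacI and traJ appear to be leftovers from earlier vector construction. The catalogue lists the plasmid as high copy and maintained in DH5alpha.

Expression is controlled by a cumate-inducible system. The CymR repressor from Pseudomonas putida is encoded on the opposite strand upstream of the cassette, and its CuO operator lies just before the coding region, so transcription is repressed until cumate releases CymR. The promoter itself is not annotated. A His6 tag immediately follows the operator, consistent with the N-terminal tag in the record, and the roughly 3.4 kb unannotated stretch after it presumably holds Eadh2, ending at T7Te and rrnB T2 terminators. The stated purpose is simply to express Eadh2. The associated publication concerns molybdenum-dependent gut bacterial enzymes that produce urolithins, and the tag would permit affinity purification.
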