Features (pLannotate 1.2.2; 21 found; start..end, strand, type, name):
     19..813     -  CDS            KanR: aminoglycoside phosphotransferase; aphA-3; confers resistance to kanamycin
    820..876     -  CDS            GmR (fragment): gentamycin acetyltransferase; aacC1; confers resistance to gentamycin
   1052..1075    -  promoter       Pc promoter (fragment): intI1 (promoter lies within the coding sequence); class 1 integron promoter
   1055..1198    -  CDS            YPR2_ECOLX (fragment): Protein predicted: Swiss-Prot protein existence level 4. From Escherichia coli.
   1475..1494    +  misc_feature   BioBrick prefix: BioBrick prefix for parts that start with "ATG"
   1497..2108    -  CDS            CymR: cumate repressor (Mullick et al., 2006); cymR from Pseudomonas putida
   2512..2539    +  protein_bind   CuO: CymR-binding P2 operator sequence from the p-cmt operon of Pseudomonas putida (Mullick et al., 2006) CymR
   2599..2616    +  CDS            7xHis (fragment): 6xHis affinity tag
   6039..6066    +  terminator     T7Te terminator: phage T7 early transcription terminator
   6198..6225    +  terminator     rrnB T2 terminator: transcription terminator T2 from the E. coli rrnB gene
   6340..6380    +  CDS            lacI (fragment): lac repressor; lacI; The lac repressor binds to the lac operator to inhibit transcription in E. coli. This inhibition can be relieved by adding lactose or isopropyl-β-D-thiogalactopyranoside (IPTG).
   6657..7508    -  CDS            RSF1010 RepC (fragment): replication protein C of the broad-host-range plasmid RSF1010 (Scholz et al., 1989); repC
   7495..8334    -  CDS            RSF1010 RepA: replication protein A of the broad-host-range plasmid RSF1010 (Scholz et al., 1989); repA
   8326..8400    -  ncRNA          Plasmid R1162: Accession: RF00043 - R1162-like plasmid antisense RNA
   8848..10974   -  CDS            mobA: MOBA2_ECOLX - Also known as repB. Experimental evidence at protein level: Swiss-Prot protein existence level 1. Part of the relaxosome complex that is responsible for plasmid transfer during conjugation. Locally unwinds DNA and catalyzes the cleavage of one of the DNA strands at oriT. The cleaved strand is then transferred through the dedicated type IV secretion apparatus. MobA remains covalently linked at the 5' end of the strand, and once in the recipient cell, it probably catalyzes the rejoining of the two ends of the strand, re-forming the circular plasmid DNA. The primase activity of MobA
  11055..11142   -  oriT           RSF1010 oriT: origin of transfer of the broad-host-range plasmid RSF1010 (Scholz et al., 1989)
  11173..11454   +  CDS            mobC: MOBC_ECOLX - Protein predicted: Swiss-Prot protein existence level 4. This protein is essential to promote the specific transfer of the plasmid in the presence of conjugative plasmids. From Escherichia coli.
  11484..11878   +  rep_origin     RSF1010 oriV: replication origin of the broad-host-range plasmid RSF1010; requires the RSF1010 RepA/B/C proteins for replication (Scholz et al., 1989)
  12043..12084   -  terminator     bacterial terminator: putative bacterial transcription terminator
  12122..12147   -  CDS            traJ (fragment): oriT-recognizing protein; traJ
  12180..12289   -  oriT           oriT: incP origin of transfer
>Addgene plasmid #249568 | pMB-pXD80-Eadh2 | addgene full sequence | sequence record 497382 | Addgene NGS Result
GGCGGGCTGGCCGGCCTTCTAAAACAATTCATCCAGTAAAATATAATATTTTATTTTCTCCCAATCAGGC
TTGATCCCCAGTAAGTCAAAAAATAGCTCGACATACTGTTCTTCCCCGATATCCTCCCTGATCGACCGGA
CGCAGAAGGCAATGTCATACCACTTGTCCGCCCTGCCGCTTCTCCCAAGATCAATAAAGCCACTTACTTT
GCCATCTTTCACAAAGATGTTGCTGTCTCCCAGGTCGCCGTGGGAAAAGACAAGTTCCTCTTCGGGCTTT
TCCGTCTTTAAAAAATCATACAGCTCGCGCGGATCTTTAAATGGAGTGTCTTCTTCCCAGTTTTCGCAAT
CCACATCGGCCAGATCGTTATTCAGTAAGTAATCCAATTCGGCTAAGCGGCTGTCTAAGCTATTCGTATA
GGGACAATCCGATATGTCGATGGAGTGAAAGAGCCTGATGCACTCCGCATACAGCTCGATAATCTTTTCA
GGGCTTTGTTCATCTTCATACTCTTCCGAGCAAAGGACGCCATCGGCCTCACTCATGAGCAGATTGCTCC
AGCCATCATGCCGTTCAAAGTGCAGGACCTTTGGAACAGGCAGCTTTCCTTCCAGCCATAGCATCATGTC
CTTTTCCCGTTCCACATCATAGGTGGTCCCTTTATACCGGCTGTCCGTCATTTTTAAATATAGGTTTTCA
TTTTCTCCCACCAGCTTATATACCTTAGCAGGAGACATTCCTTCCGTATCTTTTACGCAGCGGTATTTTT
CGATCAGTTTTTTCAATTCCGGTGATATTCTCATTTTAGCCATGATGTTTAACTTTGTTTTAGGGCGACT
GCCCTGCTGCGTAACATCGTTGCTGCTCCATAACATCAAACATCGACCCACGGCGTAACGCGCTTGCTGC
TTGGATGCCCGAGGCATAGACTGTACCCCAAAAAAACAGTCATAACAAGCCATGAAAACCGCCACTGCGC
CGTTACCACCGCTGCGTTCGGTCAAGGTTCTGGACCAGTTGCGTGAGCGCATACGCTACTTGCATTACAG
CTTACGAACCGAACAGGCTTATGTCCACTGGGTTCGTGCCTTCATCCGTTTCCACGGTGTGCGTCACCCG
GCAACCTTGGGCAGCAGCGAAGTCGAGGCATTTCTGTCCTGGCTGGCGAACGAGCGCAAGGTTTCGGTCT
CCACGCATTCGAAACCGGTATCCCGCCGCCGCCGCCGGATACCGGTTTCGAATTGAGATTGCCACCTGAC
GTCTAAGAAACCATTATTATCATGACATTAACCTATAAAAATAGGCGTATCACGAGGCCCTTTCGTCTTC
AAGGCGAAAAAACCCCGCCGAAGCGGGGTTTTTTGCGAAATATAATGACCCTCTTGATAACCCAAGAGGG
CATTTTTTAGGAACGGTTATTTGATTATTAATCCGGCGGCAACTGAAACGATTCGGATCCTGTATTACTA
TTCTGAATTCGCGGCCGCTTCTAGATCTAGCGCTTGAATTTCGCGTACCGCTCTCGCGCAATTTCGAGTG
TCGAGTTCCTGACACGCTCAAAGCGTTCTTTGTCCTTCTGCCATAGGCTACGAACAGCAAGCCCACGCAC
CGAATTGAATATCAACCAAAGGATATCTTCTGCATCATCACGCGAAAGACCACGGCTCACCAGAACACCA
AGCCACATATCCTCGACGACAAACCGATTCCTCTCTACCGTGCGCTGAATACCCTCGCGTAACGCTGGGT
CCCGGTCGGCAGCCACAATCAAATCAAGGCTGATAGAGAAGTCATCGTCGAGGAAAAATTCGGCGGCGTC
GTCCAGCATTTGCTGGATGACGTCATCCTCTGGCTTCAATTTCGCTAATCGAGCCCGACTGCGTTCGGTG
ATCTGTTCGTAAAGCCATTCAAAAGTGGCAAGCAGAAGCTCAAGCTTTGTCGGGAAATGATGGCTCTGCG
CTCCTCTGGAGACACCAGCAGCACCGGGCACATCTGCGATCCGGAATCCCGCGTAACCTTTTTCCCGTAA
AACCCCCAGGGCCGCTGCAATCAACTTGCCCTGGGTCTCCATTGCGCGCTCTGCCTGTGTTCTTCTCTTT
GGACTCATGATCACCAGCGACCTGCTTTCGTTCGTCCGGGCATCACCCGGGTTACTATCTAGTATCAATA
ACTAGATTATTGGTTGAAACGTACTATGTCAAGCAGTTCTAAAGATTGACTCCAAACGGTCGCCTTGCTA
TGCTCGTTTCGTTTCCTCCGCACGCGCGCGAAAGGCTCCTTCACGGAGCCAATGTACGCAAAAAACCCCG
CTTCAGCGGGGTTTTTTCGCCAAAAAAAACCCCGCCCTGTCAGGGGCGGGGTTTTTTTTTTTAGGGCCCT
ACTGACTGTGAGCCCGCTCGATCAACGGATCGGTAAAATACGGGCGAAAAAGAGAATCCCGAGCTTTTTT
GTTGCCGCATAGCGTATAGTAAGCATGTGCCCTCGAGGTGAGGGCGAGTGTTGCGGCCAGTAACAAACAG
ACAATCTGGTCTGTTTGTATTATGCAGCACACAGTGTTACCTCCTCGGGGACGAGGAGAGGAAAGAGGAT
TTAAAATGCATCACCATCACCATCACGACTACGACATCCCGACTACCGTAGAGAACGCTGTCGCGGAGAA
GGACCGCGACGAGATCGGCACGTCCAAGGAGGAGAACCAGTTCAACTTCGGCGCCGGCAAGAGGCAGGAA
GTGGATCCTCGCTGGAAGCATCCGAAGCCCTTCCAGTACGAGGAGGACGGCATGGTGGTCACCCGCACCT
CGGTGTGGAGCGCGCCGGGCTGCCACGAGGGCTGTGGCGTGCTGGTGTACTCCGACAAGGAGACCGGCAA
GTTCATCAAGTGCGAGGGCGACCCGGACGACCCGTACAACCGCGGCGCGCTGTGCCCGAGGTGCCTGGCC
TTCAAGCAGGTGGAGTTCCACCCCGACCGCATCCTGCACCCCATGAAGCGTGCCGGCGAGCGCGGGAGCG
GCCAGTGGGAGCGCATCACGTGGGACGAGGCGCTGGAAACCTGCTACAAGGAATTCCGTCGCATCTCCAT
GACCTACGGCGGCGACTCCATCCACTGCCTGCGCGGCACCGCACGCGACAACCAGTGGCAGGTCGGCCGC
ATGGCGAACACGTTCGGCAGCCCCAACGAGTACGGCTTCCTGTCCGGCACCGCCTGCTACCTGCCCCGCC
TGTCGCTCATGATCATGACCTACGGCGGCATGCTCATCGCCGACTTCTCGCAGTTCTCGGCGCTGCGCTA
CGACGACCCCGAGTGGGTGTGCCCCGAGTGCACCATCGTTTGGGGCTGCAACCCCACCATCTCCAACCCC
GACTTCTTCATGGGACACTGGGTCACCGACGCCATGAAGCTCGGCTGCAAGCTCATCTCCGTCGAGCCGC
GCGTCACCTGGCTCGCCGCGCACGCCGACATCCATCTGCAGCTGCGCCCCGGCACCGACACGGGCCTCGC
TCTCGGCATGATCAAGGTCATCATCGACGAGGACCTCTACGACCATGACTTCGTGGAGCGCTGGACCTAC
GGCTTCGACGAGCTGGCCGAGCGCGCCCGCGAGCTGTCGCTGGACCAGGTGGAGGCCATGACGTGGGTCC
CCAAGGAGAAGATCATCGCCGCTGCGCGCCTGTTCGCCACGTCCAAGCCGGCCAACGTCGTGTGGGGCCT
CGCCGTGGACATGCAGAGCCAGGGCACGCCCTGCGCCGCCGCCATCGCCGCGCTGTGGACCATCACCGGC
AACCTCGACGTGCCGGGCGGCATGTGCTACACCGCCTCCCCCATGGGCGTCGACCAGCCGTCCGCCGGCG
CATGGGGCATCTACGACCTCATCAACGAGGAGATGCAGAAGAAGCGCGTGGGCTGGAAAGAATTCCCCAT
GTACCGCTACGGCCTCACCCAGGCCATGCCCGACATGTGCCTGGAGTATATGGAGGAGGGCAAGGTCAAG
GGCGTGTGGATCCAGACATCCAACGGCATTGCCTGCATGAGCTGCGAGACCGAGCGCTGGTACCAGGCCA
TGAAGAAGCCGGAGTTCATCGCCGCCGTGGACATCTTCATGACGCCTACCATCCAGTCGTGCGCCGACAT
CGTCATGCCGGTGCAGACGTGGGCCGAGAAGCACTCCGTACGCGCCCACTACTACTTCCTGTCCGCTATC
ACGGGCGGCTGCGCGGCCGAGGGCGAGGCGAAGTCGGACTGCGAGATCAACCGCGAGCTTGCCCAGTACT
TCGACAACGACGACGAGTTCAACCAGGCCATCGGCCGCCCCGAGGGCAAGCAGCACACCTGGCCGTGGGC
GACCGAGGACGAGGTGTACGACGAGATCGTGAGCCCCTCCGGCTTCACGTTCCACGAGCTCATGGAGCAC
GGCCCGGTCTACCAGAAGTACGTGTACAAGAAGTACGAGAAGGGCCTCATGCGCCCCGACGGCCAGCCCG
GCTTCAACACCCCCACGGGCCGCATCGAGTTCTACTCCACGCTGTTCGAGAAGTTCGGCTACGACCCGCT
GCCCTACATCGAGGAGCCGGGCATCGGGCCCGTCACCACGCCCGACCTGTACGAGGAGTACCCGCTCATC
ATGATCACGGGCGCCCGCACCACGTCGTTCTTCCACTCGGAGCACCGCCAGATCCCCTACCTGCGCCAGC
TCACACCCGATCCGTGGGTGCAGATCCACCCGCGCACGGCCAAGGACCTGAACATCTCCGAGGGCGACTG
GGTCTGGATCGAGAACCACCGCGGCCGCTGCCGCCAGCGTGCCCGCCTCACGTTCGAGGTGCACGAGAAG
GAGATCGCCGCGCAGCACGGCTGGTGGTTCCCCGAACAGGACGGCGCCGAACCCAACCTGTACGGCTTCC
GCCAGTCCAACATCAACCAGCTTCTGGCCAACAAGCCCGGCACGACTGGCTTCGGTGCCGACCTGAAGTG
CACGCTCTGCAAGGTGTACCGCTGCAAGGAGGAGGAACTGTAATGGCTCTCAACGGAATTCTCGTCGACT
ACCAGTACTGCACGGGGTGCTACTCGTGCGAGGTGGCCTGCCAGGCCGAGCACGAGCTACCGCTCGAGCA
GTGGGGCGTGAAGGTCATGCAGAACGGCCCGTGGCCGGTGAAGGACGCCGAAGGCAACGAGACGGACAAC
TACGTCTACGACTTCATCCCGGCGTTCACGAAGATCTGCGATTTGTGCGCCGACCGCCAGGAGAAGGGCA
AGCTCCCCTCCTGCGTGTTCCACTGCCAGGCCAAGTGCATGGAGTTCGGCCCGGTGGACGAGCTCGCGAA
GCGCTTGGACGCCAAGCCGCAGCAGTACCTGTGGGTGCCGCCCTGCGCGTAGCGCCTTGAGCTGGGACGG
CCGCCGAGCCGTCCCAGCTCTCCCCAAGATGCCGGCAGCCCCGAGCGACGGCCGGCATCTTGGGGAGAAC
CTCGGTTGAAAAGGAGACCGGCTGTGGACTACCAAAAGCTTGAAGAGGGCATCGAGAAGGCACCGCTCGC
CTCGCGCCCCGCACTGGAACGCCTGCTGCTGTACGTGTCGGCAGGCCCGGACGTATCGCCCGACTACGCG
CCGTACCTGGAAGGCTCGGCATCCTACCAGGACTTTTTCAACGCCATCTACGCCGACGACGCCCAGAAGG
GCACGTCGGTATGGGCGGAGTGGGCGGCGCTCAAACGCAAGAGCTGGATCGGCCGCTTCGAACCCGTCCT
GGCCGTGGAGAACCTGCGCCTCAAGGGCGACGGGCTGCCGGTGCAGTTCGGCACGGGCCTGTTCCTGGCC
CCTACCGGCAGCCGCGACAGCATCGCGAACCTCTACGTGTTCGAACGCGGCGCGTTCAACGTGGAGGCGG
CCGAGTTCGTCACGTCGATCGGCGGCACGTTCTCCTGCGCCGGCTACGACTTCGCCGGCATCTACGGCGT
GTACAAGTACCGCGGCAGCGTGATACTCGAGCAATGGGAGGCCGAGCGGGACCCCGTGCCAGCGAAGAAG
GGCTAGTCGACTCACACTGGCTCACCTTCGGGTGGGCCTTTCTGCGTTTATATACTAGAGAGAGAATATA
AAAAGCCAGATTATTAATCCGGCTTTTTTATTATTTAATTCCTGTTATAAAAAAAGGATCAATTTTGAAC
TCTCTCCCAAAGTTGATCCCTTAACGATCCCTGCAGGAGAAGGCCATCCTGACGGATGGCCTTTTTGAAG
CTTTCTAGAATCGGGGGCCCCCGGGGGGATTCTAGAACAATGGAAGTCCTCGTCTCGCCCTCGAATTAGC
CCGCTTAATGAGCGGGCTTTTTTTGAATTAATTCTCGCGAGCTGGCACGACAGGTTTCCCGACTGGAAAG
CGGGCAGTGAGCGCAACGCAATTAATGTAAGTTAGCGCGAATTGCAAGCTGGCCGACGCGCTGGGCTACG
TCTTGCTGGCGTTCGGGAGCAGAAGAGCATACATCTGGAAGCAAAGCCAGGAAAGCGGCCTATGGAGCTG
TGCGGCAGCGCTCAGTAGGCAATTTTTCAAAATATTGTTAAGCCTTTTCTGAGCATGGTATTTTTCATGG
TATTACCAATTAGCAGGAAAATAAGCCATTGAATATAAAAGATAAAAATGTCTTGTTTACAATAGAGTGG
GGGGGGTCAGCCTGCCGCCTTGGGCCGGGTGATGTCGTACTTGCCCGCCGCGAACTCGGTTACCGTCCAG
CCCAGCGCGACCAGCTCCGGCAACGCCTCGCGCACCCGCTGGCGGCGCTTGCGCATGGTCGAACCACTGG
CCTCTGACGGCCAGACATAGCCGCACAAGGTATCTATGGAAGCCTTGCCGGTTTTGCCGGGGTCGATCCA
GCCACACAGCCGCTGGTGCAGCAGGCGGGCGGTTTCGCTGTCCAGCGCCCGCACCTCGTCCATGCTGATG
CGCACATGCTGGCCGCCACCCATGACGGCCTGCGCGATCAAGGGGTTCAGGGCCACGTACAGGCGCCCGT
CCGCCTCGTCGCTGGCGTACTCCGACAGCAGCCGAAACCCCTGCCGCTTGCGGCCATTCTGGGCGATGAT
GGATACCTTCCAAAGGCGCTCGATGCAGTCCTGTATGTGCTTGAGCGCCCCACCACTATCGACCTCTGCC
CCGATTTCCTTTGCCAGCGCCCGATAGCTACCTTTGACCACCATGGCATCAGCGGTGACGGCCTCCCACT
TGGGTTCCAGGAACAGCCGGAGCTGCCGTCCGCCTTCGGTCTTGGGTTCCGGGCCAAGCACTAGGCCATT
AGGCCCAGCCATGGCCACCAGCCCTTGCAGGATGCGCAGATCATCAGCGCCCAGCGGCTCCGGGCCGCTG
AACTCGATCCGCTTGCCGTCGCCGTAGTCATACGTCACGTCCAGCTTGCTGCGCTTGCGCTCGCCCCGCT
TGAGGGCACGGAACAGGCCGGGGGCCAGACAGTGCGCCGGGTCGTGTCGGACGTGGCTGAGGCTGTGCTT
GTTCTTAGGCTTCACCACGGGGCACCCCCTTGCTCTTGCGCTGCCTCTCCAGCACGGCGGGCTTGAGCAC
CCCGCCGTCATGCCGCCTGAACCACCGATCAGCGAACGGTGCGCCATAGTTGGCCTTGCTCACACCGAAG
CGGACGAAGAACCGGCGCTGGTCGTCGTCCACACCCCATTCCTCGGCCTCGGCGCTGGTCATGCTCGACA
GGTAGGACTGCCAGCGGATGTTATCGACCAGTACCGAGCTGCCCCGGCTGGCCTGCTGCTGGTCGCCTGC
GCCCATCATGGCCGCGCCCTTGCTGGCATGGTGCAGGAACACGATAGAGCACCCGGTATCGGCGGCGATG
GCCTCCATGCGACCGATGACCTGGGCCATGGGGCCGCTGGCGTTTTCTTCCTCGATGTGGAACCGGCGCA
GCGTGTCCAGCACCATCAGGCGGCGGCCCTCGGCGGCGCGCTTGAGGCCGTCGAACCACTCCGGGGCCAT
GATGTTGGGCAGGCTGCCGATCAGCGGCTGGATCAGCAGGCCGTCAGCCACGGCTTGCCGTTCCTCGGCG
CTGAGGTGCGCCCCAAGGGCGTGCAGGCGGTGATGAATGGCGGTGGGCGGGTCTTCGGCGGGCAGGTAGA
TCACCGGGCCGGTGGGCAGTTCGCCCACCTCCAGCAGATCCGGCCCGCCTGCAATCTGTGCGGCCAGTTG
CAGGGCCAGCATGGATTTACCGGCACCACCGGGCGACACCAGCGCCCCGACCGTACCGGCCACCATGTTG
GGCAAAACGTAGTCCAGCGGTGGCGGCGCTGCTGCGAACGCCTCCAGAATATTGATAGGCTTATGGGTAG
CCATTGATTGCCTCCTTTGCAGGCAGTTGGTGGTTAGGCGCTGGCGGGGTCACTACCCCCGCCCTGCGCC
GCTCTGAGTTCTTCCAGGCACTCGCGCAGCGCCTCGTATTCGTCGTCGGTCAGCCAGAACTTGCGCTGAC
GCATCCCTTTGGCCTTCATGCGCTCGGCATATCGCGCTTGGCGTACAGCGTCAGGGCTGGCCAGCAGGTC
GCCGGTCTGCTTGTCCTTTTGGTCTTTCATATCAGTCACCGAGAAACTTGCCGGGGCCGAAAGGCTTGTC
TTCGCGGAACAAGGACAAGGTGCAGCCGTCAAGGTTAAGGCTGGCCATATCAGCGACTGAAAAGCGGCCA
GCCTCGGCCTTGTTTGACGTATAACCAAAGCCACCGGGCAACCAATAGCCCTTGTCACTTTTGATCAGGT
AGACCGACCCTGAAGCGCTTTTTTCGTATTCCATAAAACCCCCTTCTGTGCGTGAGTACTCATAGTATAA
CAGGCGTGAGTACCAACGCAAGCACTACATGCTGAAATCTGGCCCGCCCCTGTCCATGCCTCGCTGGCGG
GGTGCCGGTGCCCGTGCCAGCTCGGCCCGCGCAAGCTGGACGCTGGGCAGACCCATGACCTTGCTGACGG
TGCGCTCGATGTAATCCGCTTCGTGGCCGGGCTTGCGCTCTGCCAGCGCTGGGCTGGCCTCGGCCATGGC
CTTGCCGATTTCCTCGGCACTGCGGCCCCGGCTGGCCAGCTTCTGCGCGGCGATAAAGTCGCACTTGCTG
AGGTCATCACCGAAGCGCTTGACCAGCCCGGCCATCTCGCTGCGGTACTCGTCCAGCGCCGTGCGCCGGT
GGCGGCTAAGCTGCCGCTCGGACAGTTCGAGGCTGGCCAGCCTGCGGGCCTTCTCCTGCTGCCGCTGGGC
CTGCTCGATCTGCTGGCCAGCCTGCTGCACCAGCGCCGGGCCAGCGGTGGCGGTCTTGCCCTTGGATTCA
CGCAGCAGCACCCACGGCTGATAACCGGCGCGGGTGGTGTGCTTGTCCTTGCGGTTGGTGAAGCCCGCCA
AGCGGCCATAGTGGCGGCTGTCGGCGCTGGCCGGGTCGGCGTCGTACTCGCTGGCCAGCGTCCGGGCAAT
CTGCCCCCGAAGTTCACCGCCTGCGGCGTCGGCCACCTTGACCCATGCCTGATAGTTCTTCGGGCTGGTT
TCCACTACCAGGGCAGGCTCCCGGCCCTCGGCTTTCATGTCATCCAGGTCAAACTCGCTGAGGTCGTCCA
CCAGCACCAGACCATGCCGCTCCTGCTCGGCGGGCCTGATATACACGTCATTGCCCTGGGCATTCATCCG
CTTGAGCCATGGCGTGTTCTGGAGCACTTCGGCGGCTGACCATTCCCGGTTCATCATCTGGCCGGTGGTG
GCGTCCCTGACGCCGATATCGAAGCGCTCACAGCCCATGGCCTTGAGCTGTCGGCCTATGGCCTGCAAAG
TCCTGTCGTTCTTCATCGGGCCACCAAGCGCAGCCAGATCGAGCCGTCCTCGGTTGTCAGTGGCGTCAGG
TCGAGCAAGAGCAACGATGCGATCAGCAGCACCACCGTAGGCATCATGGAAGCCAGCATCACGGTTAGCC
ATAGCTTCCAGTGCCACCCCCGCGACGCGCTCCGGGCGCTCTGCGCGGCGCTGCTCACCTCGGCGGCTAC
CTCCCGCAACTCTTTGGCCAGCTCCACCCATGCCGCCCCTGTCTGGCGCTGGGCTTTCAGCCACTCCGCC
GCCTGCGCCTCGCTGGCCTGCTGGGTCTGGCTCATGACCTGCCGGGCTTCGTCGGCCAGTGTCGCCATGC
TCTGGGCCAGCGGTTCGATCTGCTCCGCTAACTCGTTGATGCCTCTGGATTTCTTCACTCTGTCGATTGC
GTTCATGGTCTATTGCCTCCCGGTATTCCTGTAAGTCGATGATCTGGGCGTTGGCGGTGTCGATGTTCAG
GGCCACGTCTGCCCGGTCGGTGCGGATGCCCCGGCCTTCCATCTCCACCACGTTCGGCCCCAGGTGAACA
CCGGGCAGGCGCTCGATGCCCTGCGCCTCAAGTGTTCTGTGGTCAATGCGGGCGTCGTGGCCTGCCCGCT
CTAATGCCCGGTTGGCATGGTCGGCCCATGCCTCGCGGGTCTGCTCAAGCCATGCCTTGGGCTTGAGCGC
TTCGGTCTTCTGTGCCCCGCCCTTCTCCGGGGTCTTGCCGTTGTACCGCTTGAACCACTGAGCGGCGGGC
CGCTCGATGCCGTCATTGATCCGCTCGGAGATCATCAGGTGGCAGTGCGGGTTCTCGCCGCCACCGGCAT
GGATGGCCAGCGTATACGGCAGGCGCTCGGCACCGGTCAGGTGCTGGGCGAACTCGGACGCCAGCGCCTT
CTGCTGGTCGAGGGTCAGCTCGACCGGCAGGGCAAATTCGACCTCCTTGAACAGCCGCCCATTGGCGCGT
TCATACAGGTCGGCAGCATCCCAGTAGTCGGCGGGCCGCTCGACGAACTCCGGCATGTGCCCGGATTCGG
CGTGCAAGACTTCATCCATGTCGCGGGCATACTTGCCTTCGCGCTGGATGAAGTCGGCCTTGGCCCTGGC
CGATTGGCCGCCCGACCTGCTGCCGGTTTTCGCCGTAAGGTGATAAATCGCCATGCTGCCTCGCTGTTGC
TTTTGCTTTTCGGCTCCATGCAATGGCCCTCGGAGAGCGCACCGCCCGAAGGGTGGCCGTTAGGCCAGTT
TCTCGAAGAGAAACCGGTAAGTGCGCCCTCCCCTACAAAGTAGGGTCGGGATTGCCGCCGCTGTGCCTCC
ATGATAGCCTACGAGACAGCACATTAACAATGGGGTGTCAAGATGGTTAAGGGGAGCAACAAGGCGGCGG
ATCGGCTGGCCAAGCTCGAAGAACAACGAGCGCGAATCAATGCCGAAATTCAGCGGGTGCGGGCAAGGGA
ACAGCAGCAAGAGCGCAAGAACGAAACAAGGCGCAAGGTGCTGGTGGGGGCCATGATTTTGGCCAAGGTG
AACAGCAGCGAGTGGCCGGAGGATCGGCTCATGGCGGCAATGGATGCGTACCTTGAACGCGACCACGACC
GCGCCTTGTTCGGTCTGCCGCCACGCCAGAAGGATGAGCCGGGCTGAATGATCGACCGAGACAGGCCCTG
CGGGGCTGCACACGCGCCCCCACCCTTCGGGTAGGGGGAAAGGCCGCTAAAGCGGCTAAAAGCGCTCCAG
CGTATTTCTGCGGGGTTTGGTGTGGGGTTTAGCGGGCTTTGCCCGCCTTTCCCCCTGCCGCGCAGCGGTG
GGGCGGTGTGTAGCCTAGCGCAGCGAATAGACCAGCTATCCGGCCTCTGGCCGGGCATATTGGGCAAGGG
CAGCAGCGCCCCACAAGGGCGCTGATAACCGCGCCTAGTGGATTATTCTTAGATAATCATGGATGGATTT
TTCCAACACCCCGCCAGCCCCCGCCCCTGCTGGGTTTGCAGGTTTGGGGGCGTGACAGTTATTGCAGGGG
TTCGTGACAGTTATTGCAGGGGGGCGTGACAGTTATTGCAGGGGTTCGTGACAGTTAGTACGGGAGTGAC
GGGCACTGGCTGGCAATGTCTAGCAACGGCAGGCATTTCGGCTGAGGGTAAAAGAACTTTCCGCTAAGCG
ATAGACTGTATGTAAACACAGTATTGCAAGGACGCGGAACATGCCTCATGTGGCGGCCCTCGCGAGAATT
AATTCAGATAAAAAAAATCCTTAGCTTTCGCTAAGGATGATTTCTAGCGATGACCCTGCTGATTGGTTCG
CTGACCGTAGACTGGTTGGCTTGGTTTCATCAGCCATCCGCTTGCCCTCATCTGTTACGCCGGCGGTAGC
CGGCCAGCCTCGCAGAGCAGGATTCCCGTTGAGCACCGCCAGGTGCGAATAAGGGACAGTGAAGAAGGAA
CACCCGCTCGCGGGTGGGCCTACTTCACCTATCCTGCCCGGCTGACGCCGTTGGATACACCAAGGAAAGT
CTACACGAACCCTTTGGCAAAATCCTGTATATCGTGCGACATCGCGCGCGCGCGCGCGGATGCTAGCGGC
GCGCCAAAAAAAAGCCCGCTCATTA
